>Addgene plasmid #68399 | GFP SRBC | addgene partial sequence | sequence record 124454 | EGFP-C 5'-CATGGTCCTGCTGGAGTTCGTG-3'
ACGAGCTGTACAAGTCCGGACTCAGATCTCGAGCTCAAGCTTCGAATTCCACCATGGGGGAGAGCGCACT
GGAGCCCGGACCTGTGCCTGAGACGCCCGCAGGGGGTCCGGTGCACGCAGTCACCGTGGTGACCTTGCTG
GAGAAGCTAGCCACCATGCTGGAGGCTCTGCGGGAGCGGCAAGGCGGCCTGGCTGAGAGGCAGGGCGGCC
TGGCGGGCTCCGTGCGTCGCATACAGAGTGGCCTGGGTGCGCTGAGTCGCAGCCACGACACCACCAGCAA
CACACTGACGCAGCTGCTGGCCAAGGCGGAGCGCGTGGGCTCGCACGCCGACGCAGCCCAGGAGCGGGCC
GTGCGTCGCGCTGCTCAGGTGCAGCGGTTGGAGGCCAACCACGGGCTGCTGGTGGCGCGCGGGAAGCTGC
ACGTCCTGCTCTTCAAGGAGGAGACTGAAATTCCAGCCCGCGCCTTCCAGAAAGTCCCAGAGCTCTTGGG
TCCGGAGGACCAGTTGGTGCTGGGCCCAGATCAGCCAGAGGATGAAGTTGGAGAGAGTTCTGAAGAGGAG
CCAGTGGAGTCCAGGGCTCAGCGGCTGCGCCGCACTGGTTTACAGAAAGTTCAAAGCCTGAAAAGGGCTC
TTTCCAGTCGTAAAGCAGCACAGCCCACACCAGTCAAGCCGCCACGCGTAGGGCCTGTCCGGAGCTCTGA
AGGCCCATCAGAAGGCCAGCCTGCAGCTCAGCCTGAAATGGAGTCCGAGCTCGAGACTGCCCTGGAGCCA
GAACCTCCTCAACCTACCAAGGAAGATCCTGAGAAACCCGTGCTTCAA
