>Addgene plasmid #68399 | GFP SRBC | addgene partial sequence | sequence record 124485 | SV40pA-R 5'-GAAATTTGTGATGCTATTGC-3'
ACAACAACAATTGCATTCATTTTATGTTTCAGGTTCAGGGGGAGGTGTGGGAGGTTTTTTAAAGCAAGTA
AAACCTCTACAAATGTGGTATGGCTGATTATGATCAGTTATCTAGATCCGGTGGATCCGGGCTGCGCTCT
CTATTTGAAGCACGGGTTTCTCAGGATCTTCCTTGGTAGGTTGAGGAGGTTCTGGCTCCAGGGCAGTCTC
GAGCTCGGACTCCATTTCAGGCTGAGCTGCAGGCTGGCCTTCTGATGGGCCTTCAGAGCTCCGGACAGGC
CCTACGCGTGGCGGCTTGACTGGTGTGGGCTGTGCTGCTTTACGACTGGAAAGAGCCCTTTTCAGGCTTT
GAACTTTCTGTAAACCAGTGCGGCGCAGCCGCTGAGCCCTGGACTCCACTGGCTCCTCTTCAGAACTCTC
TCCAACTTCATCCTCTGGCTGATCTGGGCCCAGCACCAACTGGTCCTCCGGACCCAAGAGCTCTGGGACT
TTCTGGAAGGCGCGGGCTGGAATTTCAGTCTCCTCCTTGAAGAGCAGGACGTGCAGCTTCCCGCGCGCCA
CCAGCAGCCCGTGGTTGGCCTCCAACCGCTGCACCTGAGCAGCGCGACGCACGGCCCGCTCCTGGGCTGC
GTCGGCGTGCGAGCCCACGCGCTCCGCCTTGGCCAGCAGCTGCGTCAGTGTGTTGCTGGTGGTGTCGTGG
CTGCGACTCAGCGCACCCAGGCCACTCTGTATGCGACGCACGGAGCCCGCCAGGCCGCCCTGCCTCTCAG
CCAGGCCGCCTTGCCGCTCCCGCAGAGCCTCCAGCATGGTGGCTAGCTTCTCCAGCAAGGTCACCACGGT
GACTGCGTGCACCGG
