[The description below was written by a language model from this plasmid's Addgene catalogue record.]
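Description:
GFP SRBC is a mammalian expression plasmid built on the Clontech pEGFP-C1 backbone, designed to produce a fluorescently tagged version of mouse SRBC, also known as Cavin3 (Prkcdbp). The roughly 784 bp mouse coding insert was placed by restriction cloning between the EcoRI and BamHI sites of the multiple cloning site, both of which remain intact. This position puts it downstream of the backbone's GFP open reading frame, so the protein is expressed with GFP fused to its N terminus. Transcription of the fusion is driven by the CMV promoter, a strong constitutive promoter widely used for transient or stable expression in cultured mammalian cells. The record lists the backbone at about 4.7 kb and the complete plasmid at about 5.96 kb; these figures do not add up exactly with the stated insert size, and the record does not explain the difference.

The plasmid is maintained in E. coli as a high-copy construct under kanamycin selection. In mammalian cells the listed selectable marker is neomycin resistance, allowing G418 selection of stably transfected cells. No feature table is supplied, so other backbone details such as the origins of replication and polyadenylation signals are not documented in this record.

The stated purpose is expression of fluorescently tagged SRBC in mammalian cells. Cavin3 belongs to the cavin family of caveola-associated proteins, and the associated publication concerns cavin family members forming tissue-specific caveolar complexes. A GFP fusion of this kind is well suited to imaging the protein's subcellular localisation, for example its association with caveolae, and to examining its relationship with other cavin family members.
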