Addgene plasmid #68399: GFP SRBC
Purpose: Expression of fluorescently tagged SRBC in mammalian cells
Depositing lab: Rob Parton. Depositing organization: University of Queensland, Institute for Molecular Bioscience. Publication: MURC/Cavin-4 and cavin family members form tissue-specific caveolar complexes. Bastiani M, Liu L, Hill MM, Jedrychowski MP, Nixon SJ, Lo HP, Abankwa D, Luetterforst R, Fernandez-Rojo M, Breen MR, Gygi SP, Vinten J, Walser PJ, North KN, Hancock JF, Pilch PF, Parton RG. J Cell Biol. 2009 Jun 29;185(7):1259-73. doi: 10.1083/jcb.200903053. Epub 2009 Jun 22. PubMed 19546242.
Backbone
  Vector backbone: pEGFP-C1
  Backbone manufacturer: Clontech
  Backbone size w/o insert (bp): 4700
  Total vector size (bp): 5957
  Vector type: Mammalian Expression
  Selectable markers: Neomycin (select with G418)
Growth in bacteria
  Bacterial resistance: Kanamycin, 50 μg/mL
  Growth temperature: 37°C
  Growth strain: DH5alpha
  Copy number: High Copy
Gene/Insert
  Gene/Insert name: SRBC (alt name: Cavin3)
  Species: M. musculus (mouse)
  Insert size (bp): 784
  Entrez Gene: Cavin3 (a.k.a. 3110015B12Rik, 6330514M23Rik, Prkcdbp, SRBC)
  Promoter: CMV
  Tag / fusion protein: GFP (N terminal on backbone)
  Cloning method: Restriction Enzyme; 5′ cloning site EcoRI (not destroyed); 3′ cloning site BamH1 (not destroyed)
  Sequencing primers: 5′ EGFPC forward; 3′ eGFPC reverse
Terms and licenses: Academic/Nonprofit Terms; Industry Terms: Not Available to Industry
How to cite: GFP SRBC was a gift from Rob Parton (Addgene plasmid # 68399 ; http://n2t.net/addgene:68399 ; RRID:Addgene_68399)
